>Addgene plasmid #158989 | pAAV-pMecp2-dSaCas9-SID4X-pU6-sgRNA | addgene full sequence | sequence record 310534 | Addgene NGS Result
CCTGCAGGCAGCTGCGCGCTCGCTCGCTCACTGAGGCCGCCCGGGCGTCGGGCGACCTTTGGTCGCCCGG
CCTCAGTGAGCGAGCGAGCGCGCAGAGAGGGAGTGGCCAACTCCATCACTAGGGGTTCCTGCGGCCTCTA
GAAAGCTTAGCTGAATGGGGTCCGCCTCTTTTCCCTGCCTAAACAGACAGGAACTCCTGCCAATTGAGGG
CGTCACCGCTAAGGCTCCGCCCCAGCCTGGGCTCCACAACCAATGAAGGGTAATCTCGACAAAGAGCAAG
GGGTGGGGCGCGGGCGCGCAGGTGCAGCAGCACACAGGCTGGTCGGGAGGGCGGGGCGCGACGTCTGCCG
TGCGGGGTCCCGGCATCGGTTGCGCGCACCGGTGCCACCATGGCCCCAAAGAAGAAGCGGAAGGTCGGTA
TCCACGGAGTCCCAGCAGCCAAGCGGAACTACATCCTGGGCCTGGCCATCGGCATCACCAGCGTGGGCTA
CGGCATCATCGACTACGAGACACGGGACGTGATCGATGCCGGCGTGCGGCTGTTCAAAGAGGCCAACGTG
GAAAACAACGAGGGCAGGCGGAGCAAGAGAGGCGCCAGAAGGCTGAAGCGGCGGAGGCGGCATAGAATCC
AGAGAGTGAAGAAGCTGCTGTTCGACTACAACCTGCTGACCGACCACAGCGAGCTGAGCGGCATCAACCC
CTACGAGGCCAGAGTGAAGGGCCTGAGCCAGAAGCTGAGCGAGGAAGAGTTCTCTGCCGCCCTGCTGCAC
CTGGCCAAGAGAAGAGGCGTGCACAACGTGAACGAGGTGGAAGAGGACACCGGCAACGAGCTGTCCACCA
AAGAGCAGATCAGCCGGAACAGCAAGGCCCTGGAAGAGAAATACGTGGCCGAACTGCAGCTGGAACGGCT
GAAGAAAGACGGCGAAGTGCGGGGCAGCATCAACAGATTCAAGACCAGCGACTACGTGAAAGAAGCCAAA
CAGCTGCTGAAGGTGCAGAAGGCCTACCACCAGCTGGACCAGAGCTTCATCGACACCTACATCGACCTGC
TGGAAACCCGGCGGACCTACTATGAGGGACCTGGCGAGGGCAGCCCCTTCGGCTGGAAGGACATCAAAGA
ATGGTACGAGATGCTGATGGGCCACTGCACCTACTTCCCCGAGGAACTGCGGAGCGTGAAGTACGCCTAC
AACGCCGACCTGTACAACGCCCTGAACGACCTGAACAATCTCGTGATCACCAGGGACGAGAACGAGAAGC
TGGAATATTACGAGAAGTTCCAGATCATCGAGAACGTGTTCAAGCAGAAGAAGAAGCCCACCCTGAAGCA
GATCGCCAAAGAAATCCTCGTGAACGAAGAGGATATTAAGGGCTACAGAGTGACCAGCACCGGCAAGCCC
GAGTTCACCAACCTGAAGGTGTACCACGACATCAAGGACATTACCGCCCGGAAAGAGATTATTGAGAACG
CCGAGCTGCTGGATCAGATTGCCAAGATCCTGACCATCTACCAGAGCAGCGAGGACATCCAGGAAGAACT
GACCAATCTGAACTCCGAGCTGACCCAGGAAGAGATCGAGCAGATCTCTAATCTGAAGGGCTATACCGGC
ACCCACAACCTGAGCCTGAAGGCCATCAACCTGATCCTGGACGAGCTGTGGCACACCAACGACAACCAGA
TCGCTATCTTCAACCGGCTGAAGCTGGTGCCCAAGAAGGTGGACCTGTCCCAGCAGAAAGAGATCCCCAC
CACCCTGGTGGACGACTTCATCCTGAGCCCCGTCGTGAAGAGAAGCTTCATCCAGAGCATCAAAGTGATC
AACGCCATCATCAAGAAGTACGGCCTGCCCAACGACATCATTATCGAGCTGGCCCGCGAGAAGAACTCCA
AGGACGCCCAGAAAATGATCAACGAGATGCAGAAGCGGAACCGGCAGACCAACGAGCGGATCGAGGAAAT
CATCCGGACCACCGGCAAAGAGAACGCCAAGTACCTGATCGAGAAGATCAAGCTGCACGACATGCAGGAA
GGCAAGTGCCTGTACAGCCTGGAAGCCATCCCTCTGGAAGATCTGCTGAACAACCCCTTCAACTATGAGG
TGGACCACATCATCCCCAGAAGCGTGTCCTTCGACAACAGCTTCAACAACAAGGTGCTCGTGAAGCAGGA
AGAAGCCAGCAAGAAGGGCAACCGGACCCCATTCCAGTACCTGAGCAGCAGCGACAGCAAGATCAGCTAC
GAAACCTTCAAGAAGCACATCCTGAATCTGGCCAAGGGCAAGGGCAGAATCAGCAAGACCAAGAAAGAGT
ATCTGCTGGAAGAACGGGACATCAACAGGTTCTCCGTGCAGAAAGACTTCATCAACCGGAACCTGGTGGA
TACCAGATACGCCACCAGAGGCCTGATGAACCTGCTGCGGAGCTACTTCAGAGTGAACAACCTGGACGTG
AAAGTGAAGTCCATCAATGGCGGCTTCACCAGCTTTCTGCGGCGGAAGTGGAAGTTTAAGAAAGAGCGGA
ACAAGGGGTACAAGCACCACGCCGAGGACGCCCTGATCATTGCCAACGCCGATTTCATCTTCAAAGAGTG
GAAGAAACTGGACAAGGCCAAAAAAGTGATGGAAAACCAGATGTTCGAGGAAAAGCAGGCCGAGAGCATG
CCCGAGATCGAAACCGAGCAGGAGTACAAAGAGATCTTCATCACCCCCCACCAGATCAAGCACATTAAGG
ACTTCAAGGACTACAAGTACAGCCACCGGGTGGACAAGAAGCCTAATAGAGAGCTGATTAACGACACCCT
GTACTCCACCCGGAAGGACGACAAGGGCAACACCCTGATCGTGAACAATCTGAACGGCCTGTACGACAAG
GACAATGACAAGCTGAAAAAGCTGATCAACAAGAGCCCCGAAAAGCTGCTGATGTACCACCACGACCCCC
AGACCTACCAGAAACTGAAGCTGATTATGGAACAGTACGGCGACGAGAAGAATCCCCTGTACAAGTACTA
CGAGGAAACCGGGAACTACCTGACCAAGTACTCCAAAAAGGACAACGGCCCCGTGATCAAGAAGATTAAG
TATTACGGCAACAAACTGAACGCCCATCTGGACATCACCGACGACTACCCCAACAGCAGAAACAAGGTCG
TGAAGCTGTCCCTGAAGCCCTACAGATTCGACGTGTACCTGGACAATGGCGTGTACAAGTTCGTGACCGT
GAAGAATCTGGATGTGATCAAAAAAGAAAACTACTACGAAGTGAATAGCAAGTGCTATGAGGAAGCTAAG
AAGCTGAAGAAGATCAGCAACCAGGCCGAGTTTATCGCCTCCTTCTACAACAACGATCTGATCAAGATCA
ACGGCGAGCTGTATAGAGTGATCGGCGTGAACAACGACCTGCTGAACCGGATCGAAGTGAACATGATCGA
CATCACCTACCGCGAGTACCTGGAAAACATGAACGACAAGAGGCCCCCCAGGATCATTAAGACAATCGCC
TCCAAGACCCAGAGCATTAAGAAGTACAGCACAGACATTCTGGGCAACCTGTATGAAGTGAAATCTAAGA
AGCACCCTCAGATCATCAAAAAGGGCAAAAGGCCGGCGGCCACGAAAAAGGCCGGCCAGGCAAAAAAGAA
AAAGGGATCCAGCCCCAAGAAAAAGAGGAAGGTGGAGGCCAGCGGCTCCGGGATGAACATCCAGATGCTG
CTGGAGGCCGCTGACTACCTGGAACGGAGAGAGCGCGAAGCCGAGCACGGATATGCTTCAATGCTGCCCG
GAAGCGGCATGAATATTCAGATGCTGCTGGAGGCTGCTGATTACCTGGAAAGGCGCGAACGGGAGGCCGA
ACATGGCTATGCTTCCATGCTGCCTGGGTCTGGAATGAATATCCAAATGCTGCTGGAGGCAGCCGATTAC
CTGGAACGGAGAGAAAGAGAAGCCGAGCACGGATACGCCAGCATGCTGCCAGGCAGCGGGATGAACATAC
AAATGCTGCTGGAGGCTGCCGATTACCTGGAGAGGCGCGAGAGAGAAGCTGAACATGGCTATGCCTCTAT
GCTGCCCTAAGAATTCAATAAAAGATCTTTATTTTCATTAGATCTGTGTGTTGGTTTTTTGTGTGGTACC
GAGGGCCTATTTCCCATGATTCCTTCATATTTGCATATACGATACAAGGCTGTTAGAGAGATAATTGGAA
TTAATTTGACTGTAAACACAAAGATATTAGTACAAAATACGTGACGTAGAAAGTAATAATTTCTTGGGTA
GTTTGCAGTTTTAAAATTATGTTTTAAAATGGACTATCATATGCTTACCGTAACTTGAAAGTATTTCGAT
TTCTTGGCTTTATATATCTTGTGGAAAGGACGAAACACCGGAGACCACGGCAGGTCTCAGTTTTAGTACT
CTGGAAACAGAATCTACTAAAACAAGGCAAAATGCCGTGTTTATCTCGTCAACTTGTTGGCGAGATTTTT
GCGGCCGCAGGAACCCCTAGTGATGGAGTTGGCCACTCCCTCTCTGCGCGCTCGCTCGCTCACTGAGGCC
GGGCGACCAAAGGTCGCCCGACGCCCGGGCTTTGCCCGGGCGGCCTCAGTGAGCGAGCGAGCGCGCAGCT
GCCTGCAGGGGCGCCTGATGCGGTATTTTCTCCTTACGCATCTGTGCGGTATTTCACACCGCATA
[95 nt withheld, positions 4686-4780]
T
[46 nt withheld, positions 4782-4827]
C
[141 nt withheld, positions 4829-4969]
CCTTTGACGTTGGAGTCCACGTTCTTT
[37 nt withheld, positions 4997-5033]
ACTCTATCTCGGGCTATTCTTTTGATTTATAAGGGATTTTGCCGATTTCGGTCTATTGGTTAAAAAATGA
GCTGATTTAACAAAAATTTAACGCGAATTTTAACAAAATATTAACGTTTACAATTTTATGGTGCACTCTC
AGTACAATCTGCTCTGATGCCGCATAGTTAAGCCAGCCCCGACACCCGCCAACACCCGCTGACGCGCCCT
GACGGGCTTGTCTGCTCCCGGCATCCGCTTACAGACAAGCTGTGACCGTCTCCGGGAGCTGCATGTGTCA
GAGGTTTTCACCGTCATCACCGAAACGCGCGAGACGAAAGGGCCTCGTGATACGCCTATTTTTATAGGTT
AATGTCATGATAATAATGGTTTCTTAGACGTCAGGTGGCACTTTTCGGGGAAATGTGCGCGGAACCCCTA
TTTGTTTATTTTTCTAAATACATTCAAATATGTATCCGCTCATGAGACAATAACCCTGATAAATGCTTCA
ATAATATTGAAAAAGGAAGAGTATGAGTATTCAACATTTCCGTGTCGCCCTTATTCCCTTTTTTGCGGCA
TTTTGCCTTCCTGTTTTTGCTCACCCAGAAACGCTGGTGAAAGTAAAAGATGCTGAAGATCAGTTGGGTG
CACGAGTGGGTTACATCGAACTGGATCTCAACAGCGGTAAGATCCTTGAGAGTTTTCGCCCCGAAGAACG
TTTTCCAATGATGAGCACTTTTAAAGTTCTGCTATGTGGCGCGGTATTATCCCGTATTGACGCCGGGCAA
GAGCAACTCGGTCGCCGCATACACTATTCTCAGAATGACTTGGTTGAGTACTCACCAGTCACAGAAAAGC
ATCTTACGGATGGCATGACAGTAAGAGAATTATGCAGTGCTGCCATAACCATGAGTGATAACACTGCGGC
CAACTTACTTCTGACAACGATCGGAGGACCGAAGGAGCTAACCGCTTTTTTGCACAACATGGGGGATCAT
GTAACTCGCCTTGATCGTTGGGAACCGGAGCTGAATGAAGCCATACCAAACGACGAGCGTGACACCACGA
TGCCTGTAGCAATGGCAACAACGTTGCGCAAACTATTAACTGGCGAACTACTTACTCTAGCTTCCCGGCA
ACAATTAATAGACTGGATGGAGGCGGATAAAGTTGCAGGACCACTTCTGCGCTCGGCCCTTCCGGCTGGC
TGGTTTATTGCTGATAAATCTGGAGCCGGTGAGCGTGGAAGCCGCGGTATCATTGCAGCACTGGGGCCAG
ATGGTAAGCCCTCCCGTATCGTAGTTATCTACACGACGGGGAGTCAGGCAACTATGGATGAACGAAATAG
ACAGATCGCTGAGATAGGTGCCTCACTGATTAAGCATTGGTAACTGTCAGACCAAGTTTACTCATATATA
CTTTAGATTGATTTAAAACTTCATTTTTAATTTAAAAGGATCTAGGTGAAGATCCTTTTTGATAATCTCA
TGACCAAAATCCCTTAACGTGAGTTTTCGTTCCACTGAGCGTCAGACCCCGTAGAAAAGATCAAAGGATC
TTCTTGAGATCCTTTTTTTCTGCGCGTAATCTGCTGCTTGCAAACAAAAAAACCACCGCTACCAGCGGTG
GTTTGTTTGCCGGATCAAGAGCTACCAACTCTTTTTCCGAAGGTAACTGGCTTCAGCAGAGCGCAGATAC
CAAATACTGTTCTTCTAGTGTAGCCGTAGTTAGGCCACCACTTCAAGAACTCTGTAGCACCGCCTACATA
CCTCGCTCTGCTAATCCTGTTACCAGTGGCTGCTGCCAGTGGCGATAAGTCGTGTCTTACCGGGTTGGAC
TCAAGACGATAGTTACCGGATAAGGCGCAGCGGTCGGGCTGAACGGGGGGTTCGTGCACACAGCCCAGCT
TGGAGCGAACGACCTACACCGAACTGAGATACCTACAGCGTGAGCTATGAGAAAGCGCCACGCTTCCCGA
AGGGAGAAAGGCGGACAGGTATCCGGTAAGCGGCAGGGTCGGAACAGGAGAGCGCACGAGGGAGCTTCCA
GGGGGAAACGCCTGGTATCTTTATAGTCCTGTCGGGTTTCGCCACCTCTGACTTGAGCGTCGATTTTTGT
GATGCTCGTCAGGGGGGCGGAGCCTATGGAAAAACGCCAGCAACGCGGCCTTTTTACGGTTCCTGGCCTT
TTGCTGGCCTTTTGCTCACATGT
Features (pLannotate 1.2.2; 17 found; start..end, strand, type, name):
     12..39      +  repeat_region  AAV2 ITR (fragment): inverted terminal repeat of adeno-associated virus serotype 2 inverted
     68..95      +  repeat_region  AAV2 ITR (fragment): inverted terminal repeat of adeno-associated virus serotype 2 inverted
    149..377     +  promoter       Mecp2 promoter: promoter for selective expression in neurons (Adachi et al., 2005; Gray et al., 2011)
    441..3596    +  CDS            cas9: CAS9_STAAU - Experimental evidence at protein level: Swiss-Prot protein existence level 1. CRISPR (clustered regularly interspaced short palindromic repeat) is an adaptive immune system that provides protection against mobile genetic elements (viruses, transposable elements and conjugative plasmids). CRISPR clusters contain spacers, sequences complementary to antecedent mobile elements, and target invading nucleic acids. CRISPR clusters are transcribed and processed into CRISPR RNA (crRNA). In type II CRISPR systems correct processing of pre-crRNA requires a trans- encoded small RNA (tracrRNA)
   3597..3644    +  CDS            nucleoplasmin NLS: bipartite nuclear localization signal from nucleoplasmin
   3678..3779    +  CDS            MXD1 (fragment): MAD1_HUMAN - Also known as MAD. Experimental evidence at protein level: Swiss-Prot protein existence level 1. Component of a transcriptional repressor complex together with MAX (PubMed:8425218). In complex with MAX binds to the core DNA sequence 5'-CAC[GA]TG-3' (PubMed:8425218). Antagonizes MYC transcriptional activity by competing with MYC for MAX binding (PubMed:8425218). Binds to the TERT promoter and represses telomerase expression, possibly by interfering with MYC binding (PubMed:12837246). From Homo sapiens (Human).
   4077..4125    +  polyA_signal   poly(A) signal: synthetic polyadenylation signal
   4131..4371    +  promoter       U6 promoter: RNA polymerase III promoter for human U6 snRNA
   4400..4475    +  misc_RNA       Sa gRNA scaffold: guide RNA scaffold for the Staphylococcus aureus CRISPR/Cas9 system
   4489..4629    +  repeat_region  AAV2 ITR: inverted terminal repeat of adeno-associated virus serotype 2 inverted
   4634..4685    -  misc_feature   bom (fragment): basis of mobility region from pBR322
   4704..5159    +  rep_origin     f1 ori (sequence partly withheld): f1 bacteriophage origin of replication; arrow indicates direction of (+) strand synthesis
   5160..5209    -  misc_feature   bom (fragment): basis of mobility region from pBR322
   5311..5346    -  CDS            rop (fragment): Rop protein, which maintains plasmids at low copy number; rop
   5441..5545    +  promoter       AmpR promoter: bla
   5546..6406    +  CDS            AmpR: β-lactamase; bla; confers resistance to ampicillin, carbenicillin, and related antibiotics
   6577..7165    +  rep_origin     ori: high-copy-number ColE1/pMB1/pBR322/pUC origin of replication
