[The description below was written by a language model from this plasmid's Addgene catalogue record and pLannotate feature annotations shown in this document.]
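Description:
pAAV-pMecp2-dSaCas9-SID4X-pU6-sgRNA is an all-in-one AAV transfer plasmid for CRISPR interference in neurons, derived from the pX601 SaCas9 backbone and about 7.2 kb in total. It is maintained in E. coli through a high-copy ColE1/pUC-type origin with ampicillin selection (AmpR under its own bla promoter), and it also carries an f1 phage origin. The expression cassettes lie between AAV2 inverted terminal repeats, which allow the intervening DNA to be packaged into AAV particles. The 3′ ITR is annotated in full, whereas the 5′ ITR is detected only as two short fragments in the sequencing-derived record.

Three changes were made relative to pX601: the CMV promoter was replaced by the compact Mecp2 promoter, which favours neuronal expression; the bGH polyadenylation signal was replaced by a short synthetic poly(A) signal; and SaCas9 was replaced by dSaCas9-SID4X. These smaller regulatory elements help keep the genome within AAV packaging capacity. The insert, about 3.7 kb, encodes nuclease-dead Staphylococcus aureus Cas9 followed by a nucleoplasmin bipartite nuclear localization signal and the SID4X repressor module. SID4X consists of four copies of the mSin3-interaction domain from the transcriptional repressor MXD1 (MAD1), although the annotation flags only one MXD1 fragment. Downstream, a human U6 Pol III promoter drives an Sa guide RNA scaffold, with BsaI sites for inserting a target-specific spacer.

Once a guide is cloned in, a single AAV delivers both components. The guide directs the catalytically inactive Cas9 fusion to a chosen promoter, repressing transcription of that gene in neurons without cutting the DNA.
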