Addgene plasmid #158989: pAAV-pMecp2-dSaCas9-SID4X-pU6-sgRNA
Purpose: Vector F encodes pAAV-pMecp2-dSaCas9-SID4X-spA-pU6-sgRNA (BsaI) transgenes for AAV packaging and expression of CRISPR interference in neurons
Depositing lab: Chung Tin. Depositing organization: City University of Hong Kong. Publication: Targeted Transgene Activation in the Brain Tissue by Systemic Delivery of Engineered AAV1 Expressing CRISPRa. Lau CH, Ho JW, Lo PK, Tin C. Mol Ther Nucleic Acids. 2019 Jun 7;16:637-649. doi: 10.1016/j.omtn.2019.04.015. Epub 2019 Apr 23. PubMed 31108320.
Backbone
  Vector backbone: pX601 (Addgene #61591)
  Total vector size (bp): 7230
  Modifications to backbone: replaced CMV promoter with pMecp2; replace bGHpA with spA; replaced SaCas9 with dSaCas9-SID4X
  Vector type: Mammalian Expression, AAV, CRISPR
Growth in bacteria
  Bacterial resistance: Ampicillin, 100 μg/mL
  Growth temperature: 37°C
  Growth strain: NEB Stable
  Copy number: High Copy
Gene/Insert
  Gene/Insert name: dSaCas9-SID4X
  Species: Synthetic
  Insert size (bp): 3691
  Promoter: pMecp2
  Cloning method: Restriction Enzyme; 5′ cloning site AgeI (unknown if destroyed); 3′ cloning site EcoRI (unknown if destroyed)
  Sequencing primers: 5′ GCAGGTTGTAGTCGAACAGCAGCT; 3′ CAGCACAGACATTCTGGGCAACCT
Terms and licenses: Academic/Nonprofit Terms; Industry Terms: Not Available to Industry
How to cite: pAAV-pMecp2-dSaCas9-SID4X-pU6-sgRNA was a gift from Chung Tin (Addgene plasmid # 158989 ; http://n2t.net/addgene:158989 ; RRID:Addgene_158989)
